>Addgene plasmid #174458 | pFX-mCherry-Rab7 | addgene full sequence | sequence record 354695 | Addgene NGS Result
TAGTTATTAATAGTAATCAATTACGGGGTCATTAGTTCATAGCCCATATATGGAGTTCCGCGTTACATAA
CTTACGGTAAATGGCCCGCCTGGCTGACCGCCCAACGACCCCCGCCCATTGACGTCAATAATGACGTATG
TTCCCATAGTAACGCCAATAGGGACTTTCCATTGACGTCAATGGGTGGAGTATTTACGGTAAACTGCCCA
CTTGGCAGTACATCAAGTGTATCATATGCCAAGTACGCCCCCTATTGACGTCAATGACGGTAAATGGCCC
GCCTGGCATTATGCCCAGTACATGACCTTATGGGACTTTCCTACTTGGCAGTACATCTACGTATTAGTCA
TCGCTATTACCATGGTGATGCGGTTTTGGCAGTACATCAATGGGCGTGGATAGCGGTTTGACTCACGGGG
ATTTCCAAGTCTCCACCCCATTGACGTCAATGGGAGTTTGTTTTGGCACCAAAATCAACGGGACTTTCCA
AAATGTCGTAACAACTCCGCCCCATTGACGCAAATGGGCGGTAGGCGTGTACGGTGGGAGGTCTATATAA
GCAGAGCTGGTTTAGTGAACCGTCAGATCCGCTAGCGCTACCGGTTCTAGAAGTACTGAATTCACCATGG
TGAGCAAGGGCGAGGAGGATAACATGGCCATCATCAAGGAGTTCATGCGCTTCAAGGTGCACATGGAGGG
CTCCGTGAACGGCCACGAGTTCGAGATCGAGGGCGAGGGCGAGGGCCGCCCCTACGAGGGCACCCAGACC
GCCAAGCTGAAGGTGACCAAGGGTGGCCCCCTGCCCTTCGCCTGGGACATCCTGTCCCCTCAGTTCATGT
ACGGCTCCAAGGCCTACGTGAAGCACCCCGCCGACATCCCCGACTACTTGAAGCTGTCCTTCCCCGAGGG
CTTCAAGTGGGAGCGCGTGATGAACTTCGAGGACGGCGGCGTGGTGACCGTGACCCAGGACTCCTCCCTG
CAGGACGGCGAGTTCATCTACAAGGTGAAGCTGCGCGGCACCAACTTCCCCTCCGACGGCCCCGTAATGC
AGAAGAAGACCATGGGCTGGGAGGCCTCCTCCGAGCGGATGTACCCCGAGGACGGCGCCCTGAAGGGCGA
GATCAAGCAGAGGCTGAAGCTGAAGGACGGCGGCCACTACGACGCTGAGGTCAAGACCACCTACAAGGCC
AAGAAGCCCGTGCAGCTGCCCGGCGCCTACAACGTCAACATCAAGTTGGACATCACCTCCCACAACGAGG
ACTACACCATCGTGGAACAGTACGAACGCGCCGAGGGCCGCCACTCCACCGGCGGCATGGACGAGCTGTA
CAAGGGAGGCTCCGGAGGAAGATCTGGAGGATCCGGAGGACTCGAGATGACCTCTAGGAAGAAAGTGTTG
CTGAAGGTCATCATCCTGGGGGACTCTGGTGTTGGAAAGACCTCTCTCATGAACCAGTATGTGAACAAGA
AGTTCAGTAACCAGTACAAAGCCACAATAGGAGCGGACTTTCTGACCAAGGAGGTGATGGTGGACGACAG
ACTTGTTACCATGCAGATCTGGGACACAGCCGGTCAAGAACGGTTCCAGTCTCTTGGTGTGGCCTTCTAC
AGAGGTGCAGATTGCTGTGTTCTGGTGTTTGATGTGACTGCCCCCAACACTTTCAAAACCCTCGACAGCT
GGAGAGACGAGTTTCTCATCCAGGCCAGCCCCCGGGATCCCGAGAACTTCCCTTTTGTTGTGTTGGGAAA
CAAGATTGACCTGGAAAACAGACAAGTGGCCACAAAGAGGGCACAGGCTTGGTGCTACAGCAAAAACAAC
ATTCCTTACTTCGAGACCAGTGCCAAGGAGGCCATCAATGTGGAGCAGGCCTTCCAGACAATTGCTCGGA
ATGCCCTTAAACAGGAAACAGAAGTGGAACTGTACAATGAATTCCCTGAACCCATCAAACTGGACAAGAA
TGACCGGGCCAAGGCCTCCGCAGAAAGCTGCAGTTGTTGAGCGGCCGCTGACTGACTGAAGATCCACCGG
ATCTAGATAACTGATCATAATCAGCCATACCACATTTGTAGAGGTTTTACTTGCTTTAAAAAACCTCCCA
CACCTCCCCCTGAACCTGAAACATAAAATGAATGCAATTGTTGTTGTTAACTTGTTTATTGCAGCTTATA
ATGGTTACAAATAAAGCAATAGCATCACAAATTTCACAAATAAAGCATTTTTTTCACTGCATTCTAGTTG
TGGTTTGTCCAAACTCATCAATGTATCTTAAGGCGTAAATTGTAAGCGTTAATATTTTGTTAAAATTCGC
GTTAAATTTTTGTTAAATCAGCTCATTTTTTAACCAATAGGCCGAAATCGGCAAAATCCCTTATAAATCA
AAAGAATAGACCGAGATAGGGT
[37 nt withheld, positions 2403-2439]
AAAGAACGTGGACTCCAACGTCAAAGG
[49 nt withheld, positions 2467-2515]
T
[91 nt withheld, positions 2517-2607]
G
[124 nt withheld, positions 2609-2732]
CAGGTGGCACTTTTCGGGGAAATGTGCGCGGAACCCCTATTTGTTTATTTTTCTAAATACATTCAAATAT
GTATCCGCTCATGAGACAATAACCCTGATAAATGCTTCAATAATATTGAAAAAGGAAGAGTCCTGAGGCG
GAAAGAACCAGCTGTGGAATGTGTGTCAGTTAGGGTGTGGAAAGTCCCCAGGCTCCCCAGCAGGCAGAAG
TATGCAAAGCATGCATCTCAATTAGTCAGCAACCAGGTGTGGAAAGTCCCCAGGCTCCCCAGCAGGCAGA
AGTATGCAAAGCATGCATCTCAATTAGTCAGCAACCATAGTCCCGCCCCTAACTCCGCCCATCCCGCCCC
TAACTCCGCCCAGTTCCGCCCATTCTCCGCCCCATGGCTGACTAATTTTTTTTATTTATGCAGAGGCCGA
GGCCGCCTCGGCCTCTGAGCTATTCCAGAAGTAGTGAGGAGGCTTTTTTGGAGGCCTAGGCTTTTGCAAA
GATCGATCAAGAGACAGGATGAGGATCGTTTCGCATGATTGAACAAGATGGATTGCACGCAGGTTCTCCG
GCCGCTTGGGTGGAGAGGCTATTCGGCTATGACTGGGCACAACAGACAATCGGCTGCTCTGATGCCGCCG
TGTTCCGGCTGTCAGCGCAGGGGCGCCCGGTTCTTTTTGTCAAGACCGACCTGTCCGGTGCCCTGAATGA
ACTGCAAGACGAGGCAGCGCGGCTATCGTGGCTGGCCACGACGGGCGTTCCTTGCGCAGCTGTGCTCGAC
GTTGTCACTGAAGCGGGAAGGGACTGGCTGCTATTGGGCGAAGTGCCGGGGCAGGATCTCCTGTCATCTC
ACCTTGCTCCTGCCGAGAAAGTATCCATCATGGCTGATGCAATGCGGCGGCTGCATACGCTTGATCCGGC
TACCTGCCCATTCGACCACCAAGCGAAACATCGCATCGAGCGAGCACGTACTCGGATGGAAGCCGGTCTT
GTCGATCAGGATGATCTGGACGAAGAGCATCAGGGGCTCGCGCCAGCCGAACTGTTCGCCAGGCTCAAGG
CGAGCATGCCCGACGGCGAGGATCTCGTCGTGACCCATGGCGATGCCTGCTTGCCGAATATCATGGTGGA
AAATGGCCGCTTTTCTGGATTCATCGACTGTGGCCGGCTGGGTGTGGCGGACCGCTATCAGGACATAGCG
TTGGCTACCCGTGATATTGCTGAAGAGCTTGGCGGCGAATGGGCTGACCGCTTCCTCGTGCTTTACGGTA
TCGCCGCTCCCGATTCGCAGCGCATCGCCTTCTATCGCCTTCTTGACGAGTTCTTCTGAGCGGGACTCTG
GGGTTCGAAATGACCGACCAAGCGACGCCCAACCTGCCATCACGAGATTTCGATTCCACCGCCGCCTTCT
ATGAAAGGTTGGGCTTCGGAATCGTTTTCCGGGACGCCGGCTGGATGATCCTCCAGCGCGGGGATCTCAT
GCTGGAGTTCTTCGCCCACCCTAGGGGGAGGCTAACTGAAACACGGAAGGAGACAATACCGGAAGGAACC
CGCGCTATGACGGCAATAAAAAGACAGAATAAAACGCACGGTGTTGGGTCGTTTGTTCATAAACGCGGGG
TTCGGTCCCAGGGCTGGCACTCTGTCGATACCCCACCGAGACCCCATTGGGGCCAATACGCCCGCGTTTC
TTCCTTTTCCCCACCCCACCCCCCAAGTTCGGGTGAAGGCCCAGGGCTCGCAGCCAACGTCGGGGCGGCA
GGCCCTGCCATAGCCTCAGGTTACTCATATATACTTTAGATTGATTTAAAACTTCATTTTTAATTTAAAA
GGATCTAGGTGAAGATCCTTTTTGATAATCTCATGACCAAAATCCCTTAACGTGAGTTTTCGTTCCACTG
AGCGTCAGACCCCGTAGAAAAGATCAAAGGATCTTCTTGAGATCCTTTTTTTCTGCGCGTAATCTGCTGC
TTGCAAACAAAAAAACCACCGCTACCAGCGGTGGTTTGTTTGCCGGATCAAGAGCTACCAACTCTTTTTC
CGAAGGTAACTGGCTTCAGCAGAGCGCAGATACCAAATACTGTTCTTCTAGTGTAGCCGTAGTTAGGCCA
CCACTTCAAGAACTCTGTAGCACCGCCTACATACCTCGCTCTGCTAATCCTGTTACCAGTGGCTGCTGCC
AGTGGCGATAAGTCGTGTCTTACCGGGTTGGACTCAAGACGATAGTTACCGGATAAGGCGCAGCGGTCGG
GCTGAACGGGGGGTTCGTGCACACAGCCCAGCTTGGAGCGAACGACCTACACCGAACTGAGATACCTACA
GCGTGAGCTATGAGAAAGCGCCACGCTTCCCGAAGGGAGAAAGGCGGACAGGTATCCGGTAAGCGGCAGG
GTCGGAACAGGAGAGCGCACGAGGGAGCTTCCAGGGGGAAACGCCTGGTATCTTTATAGTCCTGTCGGGT
TTCGCCACCTCTGACTTGAGCGTCGATTTTTGTGATGCTCGTCAGGGGGGCGGAGCCTATGGAAAAACGC
CAGCAACGCGGCCTTTTTACGGTTCCTGGCCTTTTGCTGGCCTTTTGCTCACATGTTCTTTCCTGCGTTA
TCCCCTGATTCTGTGGATAACCGTATTACCGCCATGCAT
Features (pLannotate 1.2.2; 14 found; start..end, strand, type, name):
     61..364     +  enhancer       CMV enhancer: human cytomegalovirus immediate early enhancer
    365..568     +  promoter       CMV promoter: human cytomegalovirus (CMV) immediate early promoter
    627..1334    +  CDS            mCherry: mCherry is a basic (constitutively fluorescent) red fluorescent protein published in 2004, derived from Discosoma sp.. It is reported to be a very rapidly-maturing monomer with low acid sensitivity.
   1377..1997    +  CDS            RAB7A: RAB7A_HUMAN - Also known as RAB7. Experimental evidence at protein level: Swiss-Prot protein existence level 1. Small GTPase which cycles between active GTP-bound and inactive GDP-bound states. In its active state, binds to a variety of effector proteins playing a key role in the regulation of endo- lysosomal trafficking. Governs early-to-late endosomal maturation, microtubule minus-end as well as plus-end directed endosomal migration and positioning, and endosome-lysosome transport through different protein-protein interaction cascades. Plays a central role, not only in endosomal traffic, but
   2042..2126    +  CDS            large T antigen (fragment): large T antigen from SV40 (simian virus 40)
   2149..2270    +  polyA_signal   SV40 poly(A) signal: SV40 polyadenylation signal
   2304..2732    -  rep_origin     f1 ori (sequence partly withheld): f1 bacteriophage origin of replication; arrow indicates direction of (+) strand synthesis
   2759..2863    +  promoter       AmpR promoter: bla
   2865..3222    +  promoter       SV40 promoter: SV40 enhancer and early promoter
   3257..4051    +  CDS            NeoR/KanR: aminoglycoside phosphotransferase from Tn5; aph(3')-II (or nptII); confers resistance to neomycin, kanamycin, and G418 (Geneticin®)
   4072..4224    +  CDS            ble (fragment): BLE_KLEPN - Experimental evidence at protein level: Swiss-Prot protein existence level 1. Binding protein with a strong affinity to the bleomycin family of antibiotics. Binds to CL990; an antimitotic-antibiotic compound. From Klebsiella pneumoniae.
   4283..4330    +  polyA_signal   HSV TK poly(A) signal: herpes simplex virus thymidine kinase polyadenylation signal (Cole and Stacy, 1985)
   4421..4437    -  polyA_signal   bGH poly(A) signal (fragment): bovine growth hormone polyadenylation signal
   4659..5247    +  rep_origin     ori: high-copy-number ColE1/pMB1/pBR322/pUC origin of replication
