[The description below was written by a language model from this plasmid's Addgene catalogue record and pLannotate feature annotations shown in this document.]
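Description:
pFX-mCherry-Rab7 is a mammalian expression plasmid built on the pFX backbone that produces the red fluorescent protein mCherry fused at its C terminus to the small GTPase Rab7, which serves as a late endosome-targeting sequence. In the annotated sequence, the human cytomegalovirus immediate early enhancer and promoter drive the mCherry coding sequence, which is followed after a short linker region by a coding sequence matching human RAB7A. An SV40 polyadenylation signal terminates the transcript; the short SV40 large T antigen fragment annotated just upstream of it is most likely part of that SV40-derived terminator region rather than a functional element. The insert was cloned between EcoRI and BglII sites, both retained.

The plasmid is propagated in E. coli at high copy from a ColE1/pUC-type origin, and it also carries an f1 phage origin. A single Tn5 aminoglycoside phosphotransferase gene (NeoR/KanR) serves both hosts. A bacterial bla-type promoter placed next to the SV40 enhancer/early promoter allows kanamycin selection in bacteria and G418 selection in mammalian cells, with an HSV TK polyadenylation signal downstream. The small ble and bGH poly(A) fragments annotated nearby appear to be backbone remnants.

Because Rab7 associates with late endosomes and regulates endo-lysosomal trafficking, the fusion acts as a red fluorescent marker of that compartment in transfected cells. The associated study examined how fluorescent protein properties affect the localization of organelle-targeted fusions. The catalogue lists a total size of about 4.4 kb, whereas the full sequencing result is 5,361 nt, so the catalogue sizes appear to be approximate.
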