Addgene plasmid #174458: pFX-mCherry-Rab7
Purpose: Express mCherry with late endosome-targeting sequence in mammalian cells
Depositing lab: Yusuke Ohba. Depositing organization: Hokkaido University. Publication: Folding Latency of Fluorescent Proteins Affects the Mitochondrial Localization of Fusion Proteins. Kashiwagi S, Fujioka Y, Satoh AO, Yoshida A, Fujioka M, Nepal P, Tsuzuki A, Aoki O, Paudel S, Sasajima H, Ohba Y. Cell Struct Funct. 2019 Dec 26;44(2):183-194. doi: 10.1247/csf.19028. Epub 2019 Nov 15. PubMed 31735740.
Backbone
  Vector backbone: pFX
  Backbone size w/o insert (bp): 4000
  Total vector size (bp): 4400
  Vector type: Mammalian Expression
  Selectable markers: Neomycin (select with G418)
Growth in bacteria
  Bacterial resistance: Kanamycin, 50 μg/mL
  Growth temperature: 37°C
  Growth strain: DH5alpha
  Copy number: High Copy
Gene/Insert
  Gene/Insert name: mCherry with late endosome-targeting sequence
  Insert size (bp): 1400
  Promoter: CMV
  Tag / fusion protein: small GTPase (Rab7) (C terminal on insert)
  Cloning method: Restriction Enzyme; 5′ cloning site EcoRI (not destroyed); 3′ cloning site BglII (not destroyed)
  Sequencing primers: 5′ none; 3′ none
Terms and licenses: Academic/Nonprofit Terms; Industry Terms: Not Available to Industry
How to cite: pFX-mCherry-Rab7 was a gift from Yusuke Ohba (Addgene plasmid # 174458 ; http://n2t.net/addgene:174458 ; RRID:Addgene_174458)
